Addgene plasmid #87969: pms5102(JBEI-10536)
Purpose: jStack yeast assembly into plant vectors
Depositing lab: Dominique Loque. Depositing organization: Lawrence Berkeley National Laboratory. Publication: A robust gene-stacking method utilizing yeast assembly for plant synthetic biology. Shih PM, Vuu K, Mansoori N, Ayad L, Louie KB, Bowen BP, Northen TR, Loque D. Nat Commun. 2016 Oct 26;7:13215. doi: 10.1038/ncomms13215. PubMed 27782150.
Backbone
  Vector backbone: pBca9145
  Vector type: Synthetic Biology
Growth in bacteria
  Bacterial resistance: Ampicillin, 100 μg/mL
  Growth temperature: 37°C
  Growth strain: DH10B
  Copy number: High Copy
Gene/Insert
  Gene/Insert name: {L_AtHsp18.2} (alt name: Heat shock protein 18 linker)
  Species: Synthetic
  Cloning method: Restriction Enzyme; 5′ cloning site unknown (unknown if destroyed); 3′ cloning site unknown (unknown if destroyed)
Terms and licenses: Academic/Nonprofit Terms; Industry Terms: Not Available to Industry
How to cite: pms5102(JBEI-10536) was a gift from Dominique Loque (Addgene plasmid # 87969 ; http://n2t.net/addgene:87969 ; RRID:Addgene_87969)
