[The description below was written by a language model from this plasmid's Addgene catalogue record and pLannotate feature annotations shown in this document.]
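Description:
pms5102(JBEI-10536) is a small (about 2.3 kb) synthetic-biology part plasmid built on the pBca9145 backbone and belonging to the jStack toolkit, a gene-stacking method in which DNA parts are assembled in yeast and delivered into plant vectors. The plasmid itself is a simple bacterial storage and propagation vector. It carries a high-copy ColE1/pUC-type origin of replication and a β-lactamase gene under its native bla promoter for ampicillin selection in E. coli. The feature table shows no yeast origin, yeast marker, or plant T-DNA elements, so this plasmid appears to serve as a source of a part rather than as the assembly destination.

The payload is catalogued as {L_AtHsp18.2}, a "heat shock protein 18 linker" of synthetic origin. The annotation identifies it as an approximately 250 bp segment corresponding to the transcription terminator of the Arabidopsis thaliana heat shock protein 18.2 gene, known as an efficient terminator for plant transgene expression. A putative bacterial transcription terminator lies just upstream of it on the opposite strand, between the insert and the resistance cassette, and probably insulates the part from backbone transcription. The "linker" designation suggests that the terminator joins neighbouring parts during assembly, ending one expression cassette while supplying sequence for joining to the next, though the record does not spell out this mechanism. No promoter or coding sequence accompanies the terminator, and the restriction sites used to clone it are not stated.
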