Features (pLannotate 1.2.2; 5 found; start..end, strand, type, name):
    244..1104    -  CDS            AmpR: β-lactamase; bla; confers resistance to ampicillin, carbenicillin, and related antibiotics
   1105..1209    -  promoter       AmpR promoter: bla
   1299..1342    -  terminator     bacterial terminator: putative bacterial transcription terminator
   1363..1611    +  terminator     HSP terminator: efficient transcription terminator from the Arabidopsis thaliana heat shock protein 18.2 gene (Nagaya et al., 2010)
   1820..73      -  rep_origin     ori (across the origin): high-copy-number ColE1/pMB1/pBR322/pUC origin of replication
>Addgene plasmid #87969 | pms5102(JBEI-10536) | addgene full sequence | sequence record 177616 | Addgene NGS Result
ACAAACCACCGCTGGTAGCGGTGGTTTTTTTGTTTGCAAGCAGCAGATTACGCGCAGAAAAAAAGGATCT
CAAGAAGATCCTTTGATCTTTTCTACGGGGTCTGACGCTCAGTGGAACGAAAACTCACGTTAAGGGATTT
TGGTCATGAGATTATCAAAAAGGATCTTCACCTAGATCCTTTTAAATTAAAAATGAAGTTTTAAATCAAT
CTAAAGTATATATGAGTAAACTTGGTCTGACAGTTACCAATGCTTAATCAGTGAGGCACCTATCTCAGCG
ATCTGTCTATTTCGTTCATCCATAGTTGCCTGACTCCCCGTCGTGTAGATAACTACGATACGGGAGGGCT
TACCATCTGGCCCCAGTGCTGCAATGATACCGCGGGACCCACGCTCACCGGCTCCAGATTTATCAGCAAT
AAACCAGCCAGCCGGAAGGGCCGAGCGCAGAAGTGGTCCTGCAACTTTATCCGCCTCCATCCAGTCTATT
AATTGTTGCCGGGAAGCTAGAGTAAGTAGTTCGCCAGTTAATAGTTTGCGCAACGTTGTTGCCATTGCTA
CAGGCATCGTGGTGTCACGCTCGTCGTTTGGTATGGCTTCATTCAGCTCCGGTTCCCAACGATCAAGGCG
AGTTACATGATCCCCCATGTTGTGCAAAAAAGCGGTTAGCTCCTTCGGTCCTCCGATCGTTGTCAGAAGT
AAGTTGGCCGCAGTGTTATCACTCATGGTTATGGCAGCACTGCATAATTCTCTTACTGTCATGCCATCCG
TAAGATGCTTTTCTGTGACTGGTGAGTACTCAACCAAGTCATTCTGAGAATAGTGTATGCGGCGACCGAG
TTGCTCTTGCCCGGCGTCAATACGGGATAATACCGCGCCACATAGCAGAACTTTAAAAGTGCTCATCATT
GGAAAACGTTCTTCGGGGCGAAAACTCTCAAGGATCTTACCGCTGTTGAGATCCAGTTCGATGTAACCCA
CTCGTGCACCCAACTGATCTTCAGCATCTTTTACTTTCACCAGCGTTTCTGGGTGAGCAAAAACAGGAAG
GCAAAATGCCGCAAAAAAGGGAATAAGGGCGACACGGAAATGTTGAATACTCATACTCTTCCTTTTTCAA
TATTATTGAAGCATTTATCAGGGTTATTGTCTCATGAGCGGATACATATTTGAATGTATTTAGAAAAATA
AACAAATAGGGGTTCCGCGCACATTTCCCCGAAAAGTGCCACCTGACGTCTAAGAAACCATTATTATCAT
GACATTAACCTATAAAAATAGGCGTATCACGAGGCAGAATTTCAGATAAAAAAAATCCTTAGCTTTCGCT
AAGGATGATTTCTGGAATTCGGTCTCAGTCCATATGAAGATGAAGATGAAATATTTGGTGTGTCAAATAA
AAAGCTTGTGTGCTTAAGTTTGTGTTTTTTTCTTGGCTTGTTGTGTTATGAATTTGTGGCTTTTTCTAAT
ATTAAATGAATGTAAGATCTCATTATAATGAATAAACAAATGTTTCTATAATCCATTGTGAATGTTTTGT
TGGATCTCTTCTGCAGCATATAACTACTGTATGTGCTATGGTATGGACTATGGAATATGATTAAAGATAA
GGGAGTGAGACCGGATCCTAACTCGAGCTGCAGGCTTCCTCGCTCACTGACTCGCTGCGCTCGGTCGTTC
GGCTGCGGCGAGCGGTATCAGCTCACTCAAAGGCGGTAATACGGTTATCCACAGAATCAGGGGATAACGC
AGGAAAGAACATGTGAGCAAAAGGCCAGCAAAAGGCCAGGAACCGTAAAAAGGCCGCGTTGCTGGCGTTT
TTCCACAGGCTCCGCCCCCCTGACGAGCATCACAAAAATCGACGCTCAAGTCAGAGGTGGCGAAACCCGA
CAGGACTATAAAGATACCAGGCGTTTCCCCCTGGAAGCTCCCTCGTGCGCTCTCCTGTTCCGACCCTGCC
GCTTACCGGATACCTGTCCGCCTTTCTCCCTTCGGGAAGCGTGGCGCTTTCTCATAGCTCACGCTGTAGG
TATCTCAGTTCGGTGTAGGTCGTTCGCTCCAAGCTGGGCTGTGTGCACGAACCCCCCGTTCAGCCCGACC
GCTGCGCCTTATCCGGTAACTATCGTCTTGAGTCCAACCCGGTAAGACACGACTTATCGCCACTGGCAGC
AGCCACTGGTAACAGGATTAGCAGAGCGAGGTATGTAGGCGGTGCTACAGAGTTCTTGAAGTGGTGGCCT
AACTACGGCTACACTAGAAGAACAGTATTTGGTATCTGCGCTCTGCTGAAGCCAGTTACCTTCGGAAAAA
GAGTTGGTAGCTCTTGATCCGGCAA
