>Addgene plasmid #87969 | pms5102(JBEI-10536) | depositor partial sequence | sequence record 171559 | insert
GTCCATATGAAGATGAAGATGAAATATTTGGTGTGTCAAATAAAAAGCTTGTGTGCTTAAGTTTGTGTTT
TTTTCTTGGCTTGTTGTGTTATGAATTTGTGGCTTTTTCTAATATTAAATGAATGTAAGATCTCATTATA
ATGAATAAACAAATGTTTCTATAATCCATTGTGAATGTTTTGTTGGATCTCTTCTGCAGCATATAACTAC
TGTATGTGCTATGGTATGGACTATGGAATATGATTAAAGATAAG
